Addgene plasmid #220452: psiTE(0)-Gal4DBD
Purpose: Split intein version of Trojan-Gal4DBD. Create Gal4DBD hemi-driver lines from MiMIC lines, in which MiMIC cassette was inserted into Phase 0 coding intron.
Depositing lab: Benjamin White. Depositing organization: National Institute of Mental Health (NIMH). Publication: Hox gene-specific cellular targeting using split intein Trojan exons. Diao F, Vasudevan D, Heckscher ES, White BH. Proc Natl Acad Sci U S A. 2024 Apr 23;121(17):e2317083121. doi: 10.1073/pnas.2317083121. Epub 2024 Apr 11. PubMed 38602904.
Backbone
  Vector backbone: pBS
  Vector type: Insect Expression
Growth in bacteria
  Bacterial resistance: Ampicillin, 100 μg/mL
  Growth temperature: 37°C
  Growth strain: DH5alpha
  Copy number: High Copy
Gene/Insert
  Gene/Insert name: CfaN-Gal4DBD-CfaC
  Species: Other
  Insert size (bp): 1158
  Cloning method: Gene Synthesis
Terms and licenses: Academic/Nonprofit Terms; Industry Terms: Not Available to Industry
How to cite: psiTE(0)-Gal4DBD was a gift from Benjamin White (Addgene plasmid # 220452 ; http://n2t.net/addgene:220452 ; RRID:Addgene_220452)
