[The description below was written by a language model from this plasmid's Addgene catalogue record and pLannotate feature annotations shown in this document.]
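Description:
psiTE(0)-Gal4DBD is a 4.5 kb donor plasmid built on a pBS (pBluescript-type) backbone for generating Drosophila Gal4DBD hemi-driver lines by cassette exchange into MiMIC insertions. It is propagated in E. coli as a high-copy plasmid through a ColE1/pUC origin and selected with ampicillin via the β-lactamase gene. An f1 origin, lacZα and lac promoter/operator remnants, and flanking T7 and T3 promoters are carried over from the cloning backbone.

The payload sits between two φC31 attB sites in inverted orientation, the arrangement used for φC31 integrase-mediated recombination with the attP sites of a MiMIC element. The synthesized insert is recorded as CfaN-Gal4DBD-CfaC (1158 bp). The feature table detects a DnaE-type N-intein segment (matching CfaN), a short fragment with similarity to a bZIP transcription factor that probably represents a leucine zipper heterodimerization module for split Gal4 (the record does not name it), and the yeast GAL4 DNA-binding domain. The C-terminal intein segment and any splice acceptor or donor sequences expected of a Trojan exon were not annotated automatically, so their positions cannot be confirmed from the table.

The cassette carries no promoter of its own, so expression depends on the host gene. Once swapped into a MiMIC element lying in a phase 0 coding intron, the exon is spliced in frame into the host transcript. Presumably, the flanking split intein halves then excise the Gal4DBD module from the host polypeptide and rejoin the native protein, rather than truncating it. The released Gal4DBD can pair with a complementary activation-domain hemi-driver for intersectional cell targeting, applied in the associated work to Hox gene expression patterns.
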