Features (pLannotate 1.2.2; 16 found; start..end, strand, type, name):
     26..44      +  promoter       T7 promoter: promoter for bacteriophage T7 RNA polymerase
     87..156     +  protein_bind   attB: attB site for the φC31 integrase (Groth et al., 2000) phage φC31 integrase
    278..565     +  CDS            dnaE-N (fragment): DPO3A_SYNY3 - Experimental evidence at protein level: Swiss-Prot protein existence level 1. DNA polymerase III is a complex, multichain enzyme responsible for most of the replicative synthesis in bacteria. This DNA polymerase also exhibits 3' to 5' exonuclease activity. The alpha chain is the DNA polymerase (By similarity). From Synechocystis sp. (strain PCC 6803 / Kazusa).
    650..772     +  CDS            Tef (fragment): TEF_RAT - Experimental evidence at protein level: Swiss-Prot protein existence level 1. Transcription factor that binds to and transactivates the TSHB promoter. Binds to a minimal DNA-binding sequence 5'- [TC][AG][AG]TTA[TC][AG]-3'. From Rattus norvegicus (Rat).
    827..1267    +  CDS            GAL4 (fragment): GAL4_YEAST - Experimental evidence at protein level: Swiss-Prot protein existence level 1. This protein is a positive regulator for the gene expression of the galactose-induced genes such as GAL1, GAL2, GAL7, GAL10, and MEL1 which code for the enzymes used to convert galactose to glucose. It recognizes a 17 base pair sequence in (5'-CGGRNNRCYNYNCNCCG-3') the upstream activating sequence (UAS-G) of these genes. From Saccharomyces cerevisiae (strain ATCC 204508 / S288c) (Baker's yeast).
   1575..1644    -  protein_bind   attB: attB site for the φC31 integrase (Groth et al., 2000) phage φC31 integrase
   1690..1708    -  promoter       T3 promoter: promoter for bacteriophage T3 RNA polymerase
   1753..1769    -  protein_bind   lac operator: The lac repressor binds to the lac operator to inhibit transcription in E. coli. This inhibition can be relieved by adding lactose or isopropyl-β-D-thiogalactopyranoside (IPTG). lac repressor encoded by lacI
   1777..1807    -  promoter       lac promoter: promoter for the E. coli lac operon
   1822..1843    -  protein_bind   CAP binding site: CAP binding activates transcription in the presence of cAMP. E. coli catabolite activator protein
   1856..1948    -  CDS            lacI (fragment): lac repressor; lacI; The lac repressor binds to the lac operator to inhibit transcription in E. coli. This inhibition can be relieved by adding lactose or isopropyl-β-D-thiogalactopyranoside (IPTG).
   2131..2719    -  rep_origin     ori: high-copy-number ColE1/pMB1/pBR322/pUC origin of replication
   2890..3750    -  CDS            AmpR: β-lactamase; bla; confers resistance to ampicillin, carbenicillin, and related antibiotics
   3751..3855    -  promoter       AmpR promoter: bla
   3882..4310    +  rep_origin     f1 ori (sequence partly withheld): f1 bacteriophage origin of replication; arrow indicates direction of (+) strand synthesis
   4342..23      -  CDS            lacZα (fragment) (across the origin): LacZα fragment of β-galactosidase; lacZ fragment
>Addgene plasmid #220452 | psiTE(0)-Gal4DBD | addgene full sequence | sequence record 436807 | Addgene NGS Result
TTGTAAAACGACGGCCAGTGAATTGTAATACGACTCACTATAGGGCGACCCACCGGTGCATGCGCGGCCG
CGATGTAGGTCACGGTCTCGAAGCCGCGGTGCGGGTGCCAGGGCGTGCCCTTGGGCTCCCCGGGCGCGTA
CTCCACCTCACCCATCTGGTCCATCATGATGTCTAGAAGTCGATCCAACATGGCGACTTGTCCCATCCCC
GGCATGTTTAAATATACTAATTATTCTTGAACTAATTTTAATCAACCGATTTATCTCTCTTCCGCAGGAA
TATTGCCTGTCCTACGACACCGAGATCCTGACCGTGGAGTACGGCTTCCTGCCCATCGGCAAGATCGTGG
AGGAGCGCATCGAGTGCACCGTGTACACCGTGGACAAGAACGGCTTCGTGTACACCCAGCCCATCGCCCA
GTGGCACAACCGCGGCGAGCAGGAGGTGTTCGAGTACTGCCTGGAGGACGGCTCCATCATCCGCGCCACC
AAGGACCACAAGTTCATGACCACCGACGGCCAGATGCTGCCCATCGACGAGATCTTCGAGCGCGGCCTGG
ACCTGAAGCAGGTGGACGGCCTGCCCGAGGGCCGCGGCAGCCTGCTGACCTGCGGCGATGTGGAGGAGAA
CCCCGGGCCCATGCTGGAGATCCGCGCCGCCTTCCTGCGCCAGCGCAACACCGCCCTGCGCACCGAGGTG
GCCGAGCTGGAGCAGGAGGTGCAGCGCCTGGAGAACGAGGTGAGCCAGTACGAGACCCGCTACGGCCCCC
TGGGCGGCGGCAAGGCTAGCGGAGGAGGTGGTGGAGGTGGAGGTGGAGGTACTAGTATGAAGCTGCTGAG
TAGTATTGAACAAGCGTGTGACATATGCCGACTTAAGAAGCTGAAGTGCAGCAAGGAAAAGCCGAAGTGC
GCCAAATGTCTTAAGAACAATTGGGAGTGCCGGTACTCGCCAAAGACGAAGCGAAGCCCTTTGACACGCG
CTCATTTGACTGAAGTGGAGAGTCGCCTGGAGCGCCTTGAGCAGTTGTTCCTCCTCATTTTTCCCCGTGA
AGACCTCGACATGATACTGAAGATGGATAGTCTCCAAGATATTAAGGCCCTGCTCACTGGCCTGTTTGTT
CAGGATAACGTCAACAAGGATGCCGTGACGGACCGCCTTGCCTCGGTGGAGACAGATATGCCACTTACCT
TGCGGCAGCATCGCATCTCGGCTACCAGCAGTAGTGAAGAAAGTTCCAATAAGGGTCAACGGCAACTGAC
GGTATCGGAAGGACGCGGATCGTTGCTGACGTGCGGAGACGTGGAGGAGAATCCGGGCCCCGTGAAGATC
ATCTCCCGCAAGTCCCTGGGCACCCAGAACGTGTACGACATCGGCGTGGAGAAGGACCACAACTTCCTGC
TGAAGAACGGCCTGGTGGCCTCCAACTGCTTCAACGAGGTAAGTTATTGAACAATGGCATCAAATGCCTT
CATCATCACTACCCTTTAGCCCTTAAGACCCCACAATGACCTTACCCACTCAGAGAAAAAAGTAAATATG
AAAGCCCATTTGAACTTCTCATCATGATGGACCAGATGGGTGAGGTGGAGTACGCGCCCGGGGAGCCCAA
GGGCACGCCCTGGCACCCGCACCGCGGCTTCGAGACCGTGACCTACATCGGCGCGCCGGTACCACTAGTG
GGGAGGTTCCCTTTAGTGAGGGTTAATTGCGCGCTTGGCGTAATCATGGTCATAGCTGTTTCCTGTGTGA
AATTGTTATCCGCTCACAATTCCACACAACATACGAGCCGGAAGCATAAAGTGTAAAGCCTGGGGTGCCT
AATGAGTGAGCTAACTCACATTAATTGCGTTGCGCTCACTGCCCGCTTTCCAGTCGGGAAACCTGTCGTG
CCAGCTGCATTAATGAATCGGCCAACGCGCGGGGAGAGGCGGTTTGCGTATTGGGCGCTCTTCCGCTTCC
TCGCTCACTGACTCGCTGCGCTCGGTCGTTCGGCTGCGGCGAGCGGTATCAGCTCACTCAAAGGCGGTAA
TACGGTTATCCACAGAATCAGGGGATAACGCAGGAAAGAACATGTGAGCAAAAGGCCAGCAAAAGGCCAG
GAACCGTAAAAAGGCCGCGTTGCTGGCGTTTTTCCATAGGCTCCGCCCCCCTGACGAGCATCACAAAAAT
CGACGCTCAAGTCAGAGGTGGCGAAACCCGACAGGACTATAAAGATACCAGGCGTTTCCCCCTGGAAGCT
CCCTCGTGCGCTCTCCTGTTCCGACCCTGCCGCTTACCGGATACCTGTCCGCCTTTCTCCCTTCGGGAAG
CGTGGCGCTTTCTCATAGCTCACGCTGTAGGTATCTCAGTTCGGTGTAGGTCGTTCGCTCCAAGCTGGGC
TGTGTGCACGAACCCCCCGTTCAGCCCGACCGCTGCGCCTTATCCGGTAACTATCGTCTTGAGTCCAACC
CGGTAAGACACGACTTATCGCCACTGGCAGCAGCCACTGGTAACAGGATTAGCAGAGCGAGGTATGTAGG
CGGTGCTACAGAGTTCTTGAAGTGGTGGCCTAACTACGGCTACACTAGAAGAACAGTATTTGGTATCTGC
GCTCTGCTGAAGCCAGTTACCTTCGGAAAAAGAGTTGGTAGCTCTTGATCCGGCAAACAAACCACCGCTG
GTAGCGGTGGTTTTTTTGTTTGCAAGCAGCAGATTACGCGCAGAAAAAAAGGATCTCAAGAAGATCCTTT
GATCTTTTCTACGGGGTCTGACGCTCAGTGGAACGAAAACTCACGTTAAGGGATTTTGGTCATGAGATTA
TCAAAAAGGATCTTCACCTAGATCCTTTTAAATTAAAAATGAAGTTTTAAATCAATCTAAAGTATATATG
AGTAAACTTGGTCTGACAGTTACCAATGCTTAATCAGTGAGGCACCTATCTCAGCGATCTGTCTATTTCG
TTCATCCATAGTTGCCTGACTCCCCGTCGTGTAGATAACTACGATACGGGAGGGCTTACCATCTGGCCCC
AGTGCTGCAATGATACCGCGAGACCCACGCTCACCGGCTCCAGATTTATCAGCAATAAACCAGCCAGCCG
GAAGGGCCGAGCGCAGAAGTGGTCCTGCAACTTTATCCGCCTCCATCCAGTCTATTAATTGTTGCCGGGA
AGCTAGAGTAAGTAGTTCGCCAGTTAATAGTTTGCGCAACGTTGTTGCCATTGCTACAGGCATCGTGGTG
TCACGCTCGTCGTTTGGTATGGCTTCATTCAGCTCCGGTTCCCAACGATCAAGGCGAGTTACATGATCCC
CCATGTTGTGCAAAAAAGCGGTTAGCTCCTTCGGTCCTCCGATCGTTGTCAGAAGTAAGTTGGCCGCAGT
GTTATCACTCATGGTTATGGCAGCACTGCATAATTCTCTTACTGTCATGCCATCCGTAAGATGCTTTTCT
GTGACTGGTGAGTACTCAACCAAGTCATTCTGAGAATAGTGTATGCGGCGACCGAGTTGCTCTTGCCCGG
CGTCAATACGGGATAATACCGCGCCACATAGCAGAACTTTAAAAGTGCTCATCATTGGAAAACGTTCTTC
GGGGCGAAAACTCTCAAGGATCTTACCGCTGTTGAGATCCAGTTCGATGTAACCCACTCGTGCACCCAAC
TGATCTTCAGCATCTTTTACTTTCACCAGCGTTTCTGGGTGAGCAAAAACAGGAAGGCAAAATGCCGCAA
AAAAGGGAATAAGGGCGACACGGAAATGTTGAATACTCATACTCTTCCTTTTTCAATATTATTGAAGCAT
TTATCAGGGTTATTGTCTCATGAGCGGATACATATTTGAATGTATTTAGAAAAATAAACAAATAGGGGTT
CCGCGCACATTTCCCCGAAAAGTGCCACCTG
[124 nt withheld, positions 3882-4005]
C
[91 nt withheld, positions 4007-4097]
A
[49 nt withheld, positions 4099-4147]
CCTTTGACGTTGGAGTCCACGTTCTTT
[37 nt withheld, positions 4175-4211]
ACCCTATCTCGGTCTATTCTTTTGATTTATAAGGGATTTTGCCGATTTCGGCCTATTGGTTAAAAAATGA
GCTGATTTAACAAAAATTTAACGCGAATTTTAACAAAATATTAACGCTTACAATTTGCCATTCGCCATTC
AGGCTGCGCAACTGTTGGGAAGGGCGATCGGTGCGGGCCTCTTCGCTATTACGCCAGCTGGCGAAAGGGG
GATGTGCTGCAAGGCGATTAAGTTGGGTAACGCCAGGGTTTTCCCAGTCACGACG
